>Addgene plasmid #78753 | pcDNA3-FLAG/MKRN1(1-369) | addgene full sequence | sequence record 149946 | Addgene assembled sequence
GACGGATCGGGAGATCTCCCGATCCCCTATGGTCGACTCTCAGTACAATCTGCTCTGATGCCGCATAGTT
AAGCCAGTATCTGCTCCCTGCTTGTGTGTTGGAGGTCGCTGAGTAGTGCGCGAGCAAAATTTAAGCTACA
ACAAGGCAAGGCTTGACCGACAATTGCATGAAGAATCTGCTTAGGGTTAGGCGTTTTGCGCTGCTTCGCG
ATGTACGGGCCAGATATACGCGTTGACATTGATTATTGACTAGTTATTAATAGTAATCAATTACGGGGTC
ATTAGTTCATAGCCCATATATGGAGTTCCGCGTTACATAACTTACGGTAAATGGCCCGCCTGGCTGACCG
CCCAACGACCCCCGCCCATTGACGTCAATAATGACGTATGTTCCCATAGTAACGCCAATAGGGACTTTCC
ATTGACGTCAATGGGTGGACTATTTACGGTAAACTGCCCACTTGGCAGTACATCAAGTGTATCATATGCC
AAGTACGCCCCCTATTGACGTCAATGACGGTAAATGGCCCGCCTGGCATTATGCCCAGTACATGACCTTA
TGGGACTTTCCTACTTGGCAGTACATCTACGTATTAGTCATCGCTATTACCATGGTGATGCGGTTTTGGC
AGTACATCAATGGGCGTGGATAGCGGTTTGACTCACGGGGATTTCCAAGTCTCCACCCCATTGACGTCAA
TGGGAGTTTGTTTTGGCACCAAAATCAACGGGACTTTCCAAAATGTCGTAACAACTCCGCCCCATTGACG
CAAATGGGCGGTAGGCGTGTACGGTGGGAGGTCTATATAAGCAGAGCTCTCTGGCTAACTAGAGAACCCA
CTGCTTACTGGCTTATCGAAATTAATACGACTCACTATAGGGAGACCCAAGCTTGCCGCCACCATGGATT
ACAAGGATGACGACGATAAGAGCGCGGGCGGATCCGAATTCATGGCGGAGGCTGCAACTCCCGGAACAAC
AGCCACAACATCAGGAGCAGGAGCGGCAGCGGCGACGGCGGCAGCAGCCTCCCCCACCCCGATCCCCACA
GTCACCGCCCCGTCCCTGGGGGCGGGCGGAGGGGGCGGCGGCAGCGACGGCAGCGGCGGCGGCTGGACTA
AACAGGTCACCTGCAGGTATTTTATGCATGGGGTTTGTAAGGAAGGAGACAACTGTCGCTACTCGCATGA
CCTCTCTGACAGTCCGTATAGTGTAGTGTGCAAGTATTTTCAGCGAGGGTACTGTATTTATGGAGACCGC
TGCAGATATGAACATAGCAAACCATTGAAACAGGAAGAAGCAACTGCTACAGAGCTAACTACAAAGTCAT
CCCTTGCTGCTTCCTCAAGTCTCTCATCGATAGTTGGACCACTTGTTGAAATGAATACAGGCGAAGCTGA
GTCAAGAAATTCAAACTTTGCAACTGTAGGAGCAGGTTCAGAGGACTGGGTGAATGCTATTGAGTTTGTT
CCTGGGCAACCCTACTGTGGCCGTACTGCGCCTTCCTGCACTGAAGCACCCCTGCAGGGCTCAGTGACCA
AGGAAGAATCAGAGAAAGAGCAAACCGCCGTGGAGACAAAGAAGCAGCTGTGCCCCTATGCTGCAGTGGG
AGAGTGCCGATACGGGGAGAACTGTGTGTATCTCCACGGAGATTCTTGTGACATGTGTGGGCTGCAGGTC
CTGCATCCAATGGATGCTGCCCAGAGATCGCAGCATATCAAATCGTGCATTGAGGCCCATGAGAAGGACA
TGGAGCTCTCATTTGCCGTGCAGCGCAGCAAGGACATGGTGTGTGGGATCTGCATGGAGGTGGTCTATGA
GAAAGCCAACCCCAGTGAGCGCCGCTTCGGGATCCTCTCCAACTGCAACCACACCTACTGTCTCAAGTGC
ATTCGCAAGTGGAGGAGTGCTAAGCAATTTGAGAGCAAGATCATAAAGTCCTGCCCAGAATGCCGGATCA
CATCTAACTTTGTCATTCCAAGTGAGTACTGGGTGGAGGAGAAAGAAGAGAAGCAGAAACTCATTCTGAA
ATACAAGGAGGCAATGAGCAACAAGGCGTAACTCGAGCATGCATCTAGAGGGCCCTATTCTATAGTGTCA
CCTAAATGCTAGAGCTCGCTGATCAGCCTCGACTGTGCCTTCTAGTTGCCAGCCATCTGTTGTTTGCCCC
TCCCCCGTGCCTTCCTTGACCCTGGAAGGTGCCACTCCCACTGTCCTTTCCTAATAAAATGAGGAAATTG
CATCGCATTGTCTGAGTAGGTGTCATTCTATTCTGGGGGGTGGGGTGGGGCAGGACAGCAAGGGGGAGGA
TTGGGAAGACAATAGCAGGCATGCTGGGGATGCGGTGGGCTCTATGGCTTCTGAGGCGGAAAGAACCAGC
TGGGGCTCTAGGGGGTATCCCC
[124 nt withheld, positions 2403-2526]
C
[32 nt withheld, positions 2528-2559]
CA
[57 nt withheld, positions 2562-2618]
A
[49 nt withheld, positions 2620-2668]
CCTTTGACGTTGGAGTCCACGTTCTTT
[37 nt withheld, positions 2696-2732]
ACCCTATCTCGGTCTATTCTTTTGATTTATAAGGGATTTTGGGGATTTCGGCCTATTGGTTAAAAAATGA
GCTGATTTAACAAAAATTTAACGCGAATTAATTCTGTGGAATGTGTGTCAGTTAGGGTGTGGAAAGTCCC
CAGGCTCCCCAGGCAGGCAGAAGTATGCAAAGCATGCATCTCAATTAGTCAGCAACCAGGTGTGGAAAGT
CCCCAGGCTCCCCAGCAGGCAGAAGTATGCAAAGCATGCATCTCAATTAGTCAGCAACCATAGTCCCGCC
CCTAACTCCGCCCATCCCGCCCCTAACTCCGCCCAGTTCCGCCCATTCTCCGCCCCATGGCTGACTAATT
TTTTTTATTTATGCAGAGGCCGAGGCCGCCTCTGCCTCTGAGCTATTCCAGAAGTAGTGAGGAGGCTTTT
TTGGAGGCCTAGGCTTTTGCAAAAAGCTCCCGGGAGCTTGTATATCCATTTTCGGATCTGATCAAGAGAC
AGGATGAGGATCGTTTCGCATGATTGAACAAGATGGATTGCACGCAGGTTCTCCGGCCGCTTGGGTGGAG
AGGCTATTCGGCTATGACTGGGCACAACAGACAATCGGCTGCTCTGATGCCGCCGTGTTCCGGCTGTCAG
CGCAGGGGCGCCCGGTTCTTTTTGTCAAGACCGACCTGTCCGGTGCCCTGAATGAACTGCAGGACGAGGC
AGCGCGGCTATCGTGGCTGGCCACGACGGGCGTTCCTTGCGCAGCTGTGCTCGACGTTGTCACTGAAGCG
GGAAGGGACTGGCTGCTATTGGGCGAAGTGCCGGGGCAGGATCTCCTGTCATCTCACCTTGCTCCTGCCG
AGAAAGTATCCATCATGGCTGATGCAATGCGGCGGCTGCATACGCTTGATCCGGCTACCTGCCCATTCGA
CCACCAAGCGAAACATCGCATCGAGCGAGCACGTACTCGGATGGAAGCCGGTCTTGTCGATCAGGATGAT
CTGGACGAAGAGCATCAGGGGCTCGCGCCAGCCGAACTGTTCGCCAGGCTCAAGGCGCGCATGCCCGACG
GCGAGGATCTCGTCGTGACCCATGGCGATGCCTGCTTGCCGAATATCATGGTGGAAAATGGCCGCTTTTC
TGGATTCATCGACTGTGGCCGGCTGGGTGTGGCGGACCGCTATCAGGACATAGCGTTGGCTACCCGTGAT
ATTGCTGAAGAGCTTGGCGGCGAATGGGCTGACCGCTTCCTCGTGCTTTACGGTATCGCCGCTCCCGATT
CGCAGCGCATCGCCTTCTATCGCCTTCTTGACGAGTTCTTCTGAGCGGGACTCTGGGGTTCGAAATGACC
GACCAAGCGACGCCCAACCTGCCATCACGAGATTTCGATTCCACCGCCGCCTTCTATGAAAGGTTGGGCT
TCGGAATCGTTTTCCGGGACGCCGGCTGGATGATCCTCCAGCGCGGGGATCTCATGCTGGAGTTCTTCGC
CCACCCCAACTTGTTTATTGCAGCTTATAATGGTTACAAATAAAGCAATAGCATCACAAATTTCACAAAT
AAAGCATTTTTTTCACTGCATTCTAGTTGTGGTTTGTCCAAACTCATCAATGTATCTTATCATGTCTGTA
TACCGTCGACCTCTAGCTAGAGCTTGGCGTAATCATGGTCATAGCTGTTTCCTGTGTGAAATTGTTATCC
GCTCACAATTCCACACAACATACGAGCCGGAAGCATAAAGTGTAAAGCCTGGGGTGCCTAATGAGTGAGC
TAACTCACATTAATTGCGTTGCGCTCACTGCCCGCTTTCCAGTCGGGAAACCTGTCGTGCCAGCTGCATT
AATGAATCGGCCAACGCGCGGGGAGAGGCGGTTTGCGTATTGGGCGCTCTTCCGCTTCCTCGCTCACTGA
CTCGCTGCGCTCGGTCGTTCGGCTGCGGCGAGCGGTATCAGCTCACTCAAAGGCGGTAATACGGTTATCC
ACAGAATCAGGGGATAACGCAGGAAAGAACATGTGAGCAAAAGGCCAGCAAAAGGCCAGGAACCGTAAAA
AGGCCGCGTTGCTGGCGTTTTTCCATAGGCTCCGCCCCCCTGACGAGCATCACAAAAATCGACGCTCAAG
TCAGAGGTGGCGAAACCCGACAGGACTATAAAGATACCAGGCGTTTCCCCCTGGAAGCTCCCTCGTGCGC
TCTCCTGTTCCGACCCTGCCGCTTACCGGATACCTGTCCGCCTTTCTCCCTTCGGGAAGCGTGGCGCTTT
CTCAATGCTCACGCTGTAGGTATCTCAGTTCGGTGTAGGTCGTTCGCTCCAAGCTGGGCTGTGTGCACGA
ACCCCCCGTTCAGCCCGACCGCTGCGCCTTATCCGGTAACTATCGTCTTGAGTCCAACCCGGTAAGACAC
GACTTATCGCCACTGGCAGCAGCCACTGGTAACAGGATTAGCAGAGCGAGGTATGTAGGCGGTGCTACAG
AGTTCTTGAAGTGGTGGCCTAACTACGGCTACACTAGAAGGACAGTATTTGGTATCTGCGCTCTGCTGAA
GCCAGTTACCTTCGGAAAAAGAGTTGGTAGCTCTTGATCCGGCAAACAAACCACCGCTGGTAGCGGTGGT
TTTTTTGTTTGCAAGCAGCAGATTACGCGCAGAAAAAAAGGATCTCAAGAAGATCCTTTGATCTTTTCTA
CGGGGTCTGACGCTCAGTGGAACGAAAACTCACGTTAAGGGATTTTGGTCATGAGATTATCAAAAAGGAT
CTTCACCTAGATCCTTTTAAATTAAAAATGAAGTTTTAAATCAATCTAAAGTATATATGAGTAAACTTGG
TCTGACAGTTACCAATGCTTAATCAGTGAGGCACCTATCTCAGCGATCTGTCTATTTCGTTCATCCATAG
TTGCCTGACTCCCCGTCGTGTAGATAACTACGATACGGGAGGGCTTACCATCTGGCCCCAGTGCTGCAAT
GATACCGCGAGACCCACGCTCACCGGCTCCAGATTTATCAGCAATAAACCAGCCAGCCGGAAGGGCCGAG
CGCAGAAGTGGTCCTGCAACTTTATCCGCCTCCATCCAGTCTATTAATTGTTGCCGGGAAGCTAGAGTAA
GTAGTTCGCCAGTTAATAGTTTGCGCAACGTTGTTGCCATTGCTACAGGCATCGTGGTGTCACGCTCGTC
GTTTGGTATGGCTTCATTCAGCTCCGGTTCCCAACGATCAAGGCGAGTTACATGATCCCCCATGTTGTGC
AAAAAAGCGGTTAGCTCCTTCGGTCCTCCGATCGTTGTCAGAAGTAAGTTGGCCGCAGTGTTATCACTCA
TGGTTATGGCAGCACTGCATAATTCTCTTACTGTCATGCCATCCGTAAGATGCTTTTCTGTGACTGGTGA
GTACTCAACCAAGTCATTCTGAGAATAGTGTATGCGGCGACCGAGTTGCTCTTGCCCGGCGTCAATACGG
GATAATACCGCGCCACATAGCAGAACTTTAAAAGTGCTCATCATTGGAAAACGTTCTTCGGGGCGAAAAC
TCTCAAGGATCTTACCGCTGTTGAGATCCAGTTCGATGTAACCCACTCGTGCACCCAACTGATCTTCAGC
ATCTTTTACTTTCACCAGCGTTTCTGGGTGAGCAAAAACAGGAAGGCAAAATGCCGCAAAAAAGGGAATA
AGGGCGACACGGAAATGTTGAATACTCATACTCTTCCTTTTTCAATATTATTGAAGCATTTATCAGGGTT
ATTGTCTCATGAGCGGATACATATTTGAATGTATTTAGAAAAATAAACAAATAGGGGTTCCGCGCACATT
TCCCCGAAAAGTGCCACCTGACGTC
Features (pLannotate 1.2.2; 22 found; start..end, strand, type, name):
     36..80      -  misc_feature   bom (fragment): basis of mobility region from pBR322
    235..614     +  enhancer       CMV enhancer: human cytomegalovirus immediate early enhancer
    615..818     +  promoter       CMV promoter: human cytomegalovirus (CMV) immediate early promoter
    814..847     +  LTR            5' LTR (truncated) (fragment): truncated 5' long terminal repeat (LTR) from HIV-1
    863..881     +  promoter       T7 promoter: promoter for bacteriophage T7 RNA polymerase
    907..931     +  CDS            3xFLAG (fragment): three tandem FLAG® epitope tags
    952..2058    +  CDS            MKRN1 (fragment): MKRN1_HUMAN - Also known as RNF61. Experimental evidence at protein level: Swiss-Prot protein existence level 1. E3 ubiquitin ligase catalyzing the covalent attachment of ubiquitin moieties onto substrate proteins. These substrates include FILIP1, p53/TP53, CDKN1A and TERT. Keeps cells alive by suppressing p53/TP53 under normal conditions, but stimulates apoptosis by repressing CDKN1A under stress conditions. Acts as a negative regulator of telomerase. Has negative and positive effects on RNA polymerase II- dependent transcription. From Homo sapiens (Human).
   2089..2107    -  promoter       SP6 promoter: promoter for bacteriophage SP6 RNA polymerase
   2133..2357    +  polyA_signal   bGH poly(A) signal: bovine growth hormone polyadenylation signal
   2361..2382    +  promoter       SV40 promoter (fragment): SV40 enhancer and early promoter
   2403..2831    +  rep_origin     f1 ori (sequence partly withheld): f1 bacteriophage origin of replication; arrow indicates direction of (+) strand synthesis
   2845..3175    +  promoter       SV40 promoter: SV40 enhancer and early promoter
   3242..4033    +  CDS            neo: KKA2_KLEPN - Also known as kan, nptII. Experimental evidence at protein level: Swiss-Prot protein existence level 1. Resistance to kanamycin, neomycin, paromomycin, ribostamycin, butirosin and gentamicin B. From Klebsiella pneumoniae.
   4057..4215    +  CDS            ble (fragment): BLE_KLEPN - Experimental evidence at protein level: Swiss-Prot protein existence level 1. Binding protein with a strong affinity to the bleomycin family of antibiotics. Binds to CL990; an antimitotic-antibiotic compound. From Klebsiella pneumoniae.
   4210..4331    +  polyA_signal   SV40 poly(A) signal: SV40 polyadenylation signal
   4404..4420    -  protein_bind   lac operator: The lac repressor binds to the lac operator to inhibit transcription in E. coli. This inhibition can be relieved by adding lactose or isopropyl-β-D-thiogalactopyranoside (IPTG). lac repressor encoded by lacI
   4428..4458    -  promoter       lac promoter: promoter for the E. coli lac operon
   4473..4494    -  protein_bind   CAP binding site: CAP binding activates transcription in the presence of cAMP. E. coli catabolite activator protein
   4507..4599    -  CDS            lacI (fragment): lac repressor; lacI; The lac repressor binds to the lac operator to inhibit transcription in E. coli. This inhibition can be relieved by adding lactose or isopropyl-β-D-thiogalactopyranoside (IPTG).
   4782..5370    -  rep_origin     ori: high-copy-number ColE1/pMB1/pBR322/pUC origin of replication
   5541..6401    -  CDS            AmpR: β-lactamase; bla; confers resistance to ampicillin, carbenicillin, and related antibiotics
   6402..6506    -  promoter       AmpR promoter: bla
