[The description below was written by a language model from this plasmid's Addgene catalogue record and pLannotate feature annotations shown in this document.]
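Description:
pcDNA3-FLAG/MKRN1(1-369) is a 6.5 kb mammalian expression plasmid built on a FLAG-modified pcDNA3 backbone, made to overexpress a truncated form of the human E3 ubiquitin ligase MKRN1 (also known as RNF61) in mammalian cells. It is propagated in E. coli from a high-copy ColE1/pUC-type origin and selected with ampicillin through the β-lactamase gene and its native promoter. An f1 origin is also present, which allows single-stranded DNA production. For selection in mammalian cells, the backbone carries a neomycin phosphotransferase cassette driven by the SV40 early promoter and terminated by the SV40 polyadenylation signal, which would permit G418 selection of stable transfectants.

The expression unit consists of the human CMV immediate-early enhancer and promoter, a short FLAG epitope supplied by the backbone, the MKRN1 coding fragment, and the bovine growth hormone polyadenylation signal. The annotation tool labels the tag as a fragment of 3xFLAG, but its short length fits the N-terminal FLAG tag listed in the catalogue entry. The insert encodes residues 1–369 of MKRN1, so the C-terminal part of the protein is missing. The annotated coding span of about 1.1 kb matches that length. T7 and SP6 phage promoters flank the insert, as is standard for pcDNA3, and can be used for in vitro transcription. The restriction sites used for cloning are not recorded. Small annotated fragments such as the HIV-1 LTR, ble, lacI and bom hits are probably backbone remnants or incidental sequence matches rather than working parts.

MKRN1 ubiquitinates substrates including p53 and p21 (CDKN1A). The associated study concerns how MKRN1 regulates these two proteins in cell cycle arrest and apoptosis. A FLAG-tagged deletion construct of this kind suits domain mapping, with the tag used for detection or immunoprecipitation, although the record itself states only overexpression as the purpose.
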