Addgene plasmid #78753: pcDNA3-FLAG/MKRN1(1-369)
Purpose: To overexpress MKRN1(1-369) in Mammalian Cells
Depositing lab: Jaewhan Song. Depositing organization: Yonsei University. Publication: Differential regulation of p53 and p21 by MKRN1 E3 ligase controls cell cycle arrest and apoptosis. Lee EW, Lee MS, Camus S, Ghim J, Yang MR, Oh W, Ha NC, Lane DP, Song J. EMBO J. 2009 Jul 22;28(14):2100-13. doi: 10.1038/emboj.2009.164. Epub 2009 Jun 18. PubMed 19536131.
Backbone
  Vector backbone: pcDNA3-FLAG
  Vector type: Mammalian Expression
Growth in bacteria
  Bacterial resistance: Ampicillin, 100 μg/mL
  Growth temperature: 37°C
  Growth strain: DH5alpha
  Copy number: High Copy
Gene/Insert
  Gene/Insert name: MKRN1
  Species: H. sapiens (human)
  Mutation: 1-369
  Entrez Gene: MKRN1 (a.k.a. RNF61)
  Promoter: CMV
  Tag / fusion protein: FLAG (N terminal on backbone)
  Cloning method: Restriction Enzyme; 5′ cloning site unknown (unknown if destroyed); 3′ cloning site unknown (unknown if destroyed)
  Sequencing primers: 5′ CMV-F; 3′ BGHrev
Terms and licenses: Academic/Nonprofit Terms; Industry Terms: Not Available to Industry
How to cite: pcDNA3-FLAG/MKRN1(1-369) was a gift from Jaewhan Song (Addgene plasmid # 78753 ; http://n2t.net/addgene:78753 ; RRID:Addgene_78753)
