>Addgene plasmid #78753 | pcDNA3-FLAG/MKRN1(1-369) | addgene partial sequence | sequence record 149944 | CMV-F 5'-CGCAAATGGGCGGTAGGCGTG-3'
AGCAGAGCTCTCTGGCTAACTAGAGAACCCACTGCTTACTGGCTTATCGAAATTAATACGACTCACTATA
GGGAGACCCAAGCTTGCCGCCACCATGGATTACAAGGATGACGACGATAAGAGCGCGGGCGGATCCGAAT
TCATGGCGGAGGCTGCAACTCCCGGAACAACAGCCACAACATCAGGAGCAGGAGCGGCAGCGGCGACGGC
GGCAGCAGCCTCCCCCACCCCGATCCCCACAGTCACCGCCCCGTCCCTGGGGGCGGGCGGAGGGGGCGGC
GGCAGCGACGGCAGCGGCGGCGGCTGGACTAAACAGGTCACCTGCAGGTATTTTATGCATGGGGTTTGTA
AGGAAGGAGACAACTGTCGCTACTCGCATGACCTCTCTGACAGTCCGTATAGTGTAGTGTGCAAGTATTT
TCAGCGAGGGTACTGTATTTATGGAGACCGCTGCAGATATGAACATAGCAAACCATTGAAACAGGAAGAA
GCAACTGCTACAGAGCTAACTACAAAGTCATCCCTTGCTGCTTCCTCAAGTCTCTCATCGATAGTTGGAC
CACTTGTTGAAATGAATACAGGCGAAGCTGAGTCAAGAAATTCAAACTTTGCAACTGTAGGAGCAGGTTC
AGAGGACTGGGTGAATGCTATTGAGTTTGTTCCTGGGCAACCCTACTGTGGCCGTACTGCGCCTTCCTGC
ACTGAAGCACCCCTGCAGGGCTCAGTGACCAAGGAAGAATCAGAGAAAGAGCAAACCGCCGTGGAGACAA
AGAAGCAGCTGTGCCCCTATGCTGCAGTGGGAGAGTGCCGATACGGGGAGAACTGTGTGTATCTCCACGG
A
