>Addgene plasmid #78753 | pcDNA3-FLAG/MKRN1(1-369) | addgene partial sequence | sequence record 149945 | BGH-rev 5'-TAGAAGGCACAGTCGAGG-3'
ACTATAGAATAGGGCCCTCTAGATGCATGCTCGAGTTACGCCTTGTTGCTCATTGCCTCCTTGTATTTCA
GAATGAGTTTCTGCTTCTCTTCTTTCTCCTCCACCCAGTACTCACTTGGAATGACAAAGTTAGATGTGAT
CCGGCATTCTGGGCAGGACTTTATGATCTTGCTCTCAAATTGCTTAGCACTCCTCCACTTGCGAATGCAC
TTGAGACAGTAGGTGTGGTTGCAGTTGGAGAGGATCCCGAAGCGGCGCTCACTGGGGTTGGCTTTCTCAT
AGACCACCTCCATGCAGATCCCACACACCATGTCCTTGCTGCGCTGCACGGCAAATGAGAGCTCCATGTC
CTTCTCATGGGCCTCAATGCACGATTTGATATGCTGCGATCTCTGGGCAGCATCCATTGGATGCAGGACC
TGCAGCCCACACATGTCACAAGAATCTCCGTGGAGATACACACAGTTCTCCCCGTATCGGCACTCTCCCA
CTGCAGCATAGGGGCACAGCTGCTTCTTTGTCTCCACGGCGGTTTGCTCTTTCTCTGATTCTTCCTTGGT
CACTGAGCCCTGCAGGGGTGCTTCAGTGCAGGAAGGCGCAGTACGGCCACAGTAGGGTTGCCCAGGAACA
AACTCAATAGCATTCACCCAGTCCTCTGAACCTGCTCCTACAGTTGCAAAGTTTGAATTTCTTGACTCAG
CTTCGCCTGTATTCATTTCAACAAGTGGTCCAACTATCGATGAGAGACTTGAGGAAGCAGCAAGGGATGA
CTTTGTAGTTAGCTCTGTAGCAGTTGCTTCTTCCTGTTTCAATGG
